Addgene plasmid #18659: pNL-EGFP/TREPittdU3
Depositing lab: Jakob Reiser. Depositing organization: Louisiana State University Health Sciences Center, New Orleans. Publication: Tight control of transgene expression by lentivirus vectors containing second-generation tetracycline-responsive promoters. Pluta K, Luce MJ, Bao L, Agha-Mohammadi S, Reiser J. J Gene Med. 2005 Jun . 7(6):803-17. 10.1002/jgm.712 PubMed 15655804.
Backbone
  Vector backbone: pUC18
  Backbone size w/o insert (bp): 8398
  Vector type: Lentiviral
Growth in bacteria
  Bacterial resistance: Ampicillin, 100 μg/mL
  Growth temperature: 37°C
  Growth strain: Stbl3
  Growth instructions: DH5alpha
  Copy number: High Copy
Gene/Insert
  Gene/Insert name: EGFP
  Species: Aequorea victoria
  Insert size (bp): 761
  Cloning method: Restriction Enzyme; 5′ cloning site BamHI, SacII (unknown if destroyed); 3′ cloning site BsrGI (unknown if destroyed)
  Sequencing primers: 5′ N/A; 3′ N/A
Resource information
  A portion of this plasmid was derived from a plasmid made by: Dr. Siamak Mohammadi, University of Pittsburgh. E-mail:
Terms and licenses: Academic/Nonprofit Terms; Industry Terms: Not Available to Industry
How to cite: pNL-EGFP/TREPittdU3 was a gift from Jakob Reiser (Addgene plasmid # 18659 ; http://n2t.net/addgene:18659 ; RRID:Addgene_18659)
