[The description below was written by a language model from this plasmid's Addgene catalogue record and pLannotate feature annotations shown in this document.]
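Description:
pNL-EGFP/TREPittdU3 is an HIV-1-based lentiviral transfer vector carried on a pUC18-type backbone. It is propagated in E. coli through a high-copy ColE1/pUC origin with ampicillin selection from the β-lactamase gene. The annotated sequence record is 9,159 nt, matching the listed backbone plus the EGFP insert. The viral portion runs from a 5' LTR through the Ψ packaging signal and a gag fragment, which together allow encapsidation of the vector RNA. It continues through a cPPT/CTS element, which aids nuclear import of the reverse-transcribed genome, and the Rev response element for Rev-dependent export of unspliced transcripts. A small SV40 origin segment lies between the gag fragment and the cPPT. At the 3' end only a short LTR fragment followed by a truncated LTR is annotated. This fits the "dU3" in the name, which suggests a U3-deleted, self-inactivating design, although the catalogue fields do not say so explicitly.

The payload is an internal tetracycline-responsive expression cassette. A series of regularly spaced tet operator repeats is followed by a minimal promoter region; the annotation tool matched these only as fragments of PTight and TRE3G-type promoters. This promoter drives EGFP from Aequorea victoria. The name and the associated publication title indicate a second-generation TRE variant ("TREPitt"), part of which came from another laboratory. No tetracycline transactivator is encoded, so it would have to be supplied separately. Several short hits to human proteins, lacI, rop and lacZα downstream of the 3' LTR are probably flanking or backbone remnants rather than functional genes. The construct serves as a fluorescent reporter vector for assessing tightly regulated, inducible transgene expression after lentiviral delivery.
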