Features (pLannotate 1.2.2; 30 found; start..end, strand, type, name):
    377..634     +  LTR            5' LTR (truncated): truncated 5' long terminal repeat (LTR) from HIV-1
    682..806     +  misc_feature   HIV-1 Ψ: packaging signal of human immunodeficiency virus type 1
    790..1247    +  CDS            HIV-1 gag (fragment): gag protein from human immunodeficiency virus 1; gag
   1260..1395    +  rep_origin     SV40 ori: SV40 origin of replication
   1414..1528    +  misc_feature   cPPT/CTS: central polypurine tract and central termination sequence of HIV-1
   1673..1906    +  misc_feature   RRE: The Rev response element (RRE) of HIV-1 allows for Rev-dependent mRNA export from the nucleus to the cytoplasm.
   2285..2509    +  CDS            rev (fragment): REV_HV1W2 - Experimental evidence at protein level: Swiss-Prot protein existence level 1. Escorts unspliced or incompletely spliced viral pre-mRNAs (late transcripts) out of the nucleus of infected cells. These pre- mRNAs carry a recognition sequence called Rev responsive element (RRE) located in the env gene, that is not present in fully spliced viral mRNAs (early transcripts). This function is essential since most viral proteins are translated from unspliced or partially spliced pre-mRNAs which cannot exit the nucleus by the pathway used by fully processed cellular mRNAs. Rev itself is trans
   2511..2531    +  promoter       tight TRE promoter (fragment): Tet-responsive promoter PTight, consisting of seven tet operator sequences followed by the minimal CMV promoter
   2548..2568    +  promoter       tight TRE promoter (fragment): Tet-responsive promoter PTight, consisting of seven tet operator sequences followed by the minimal CMV promoter
   2585..2605    +  promoter       tight TRE promoter (fragment): Tet-responsive promoter PTight, consisting of seven tet operator sequences followed by the minimal CMV promoter
   2622..2642    +  promoter       tight TRE promoter (fragment): Tet-responsive promoter PTight, consisting of seven tet operator sequences followed by the minimal CMV promoter
   2659..2679    +  promoter       tight TRE promoter (fragment): Tet-responsive promoter PTight, consisting of seven tet operator sequences followed by the minimal CMV promoter
   2696..2716    +  promoter       tight TRE promoter (fragment): Tet-responsive promoter PTight, consisting of seven tet operator sequences followed by the minimal CMV promoter
   2724..2769    +  promoter       TRE3GV promoter (fragment): 3rd-generation Tet-responsive promoter that can be activated by binding of Tet-On® 3G, optimized for retroviral and lentiviral vectors
   2836..3552    +  CDS            EGFP: EGFP is a basic (constitutively fluorescent) green fluorescent protein published in 1996, derived from Aequorea victoria. It is reported to be a rapidly-maturing weak dimer with moderate acid sensitivity.
   3564..3755    +  CDS            nef (fragment): NEF_HV1Z2 - Experimental evidence at protein level: Swiss-Prot protein existence level 1. Extracellular Nef protein targets CD4(+) T-lymphocytes for apoptosis by interacting with CXCR4 surface receptors. From Human immunodeficiency virus type 1 group M subtype D (isolate Z2/CDC-Z34) (HIV-1).
   3757..3788    +  LTR            3' LTR (fragment): 3' long terminal repeat (LTR) from HIV-1
   3809..3989    +  LTR            5' LTR (truncated): truncated 5' long terminal repeat (LTR) from HIV-1
   3993..4049    -  CDS            C16orf89 (fragment): CP089_HUMAN - Experimental evidence at protein level: Swiss-Prot protein existence level 1. From Homo sapiens (Human).
   4166..4246    +  CDS            C8orf44 (fragment): CH044_HUMAN - Experimental evidence at transcript level: Swiss-Prot protein existence level 2. From Homo sapiens (Human).
   5039..5227    +  CDS            EEF1AKMT2 (fragment): EFMT2_HUMAN - Also known as C10orf138, METTL10 From Homo sapiens (Human).
   5566..5616    -  CDS            lacI (fragment): lac repressor; lacI; The lac repressor binds to the lac operator to inhibit transcription in E. coli. This inhibition can be relieved by adding lactose or isopropyl-β-D-thiogalactopyranoside (IPTG).
   5802..6390    -  rep_origin     ori: high-copy-number ColE1/pMB1/pBR322/pUC origin of replication
   6561..7421    -  CDS            AmpR: β-lactamase; bla; confers resistance to ampicillin, carbenicillin, and related antibiotics
   7422..7526    -  promoter       AmpR promoter: bla
   7630..7669    +  CDS            rop (fragment): Rop protein, which maintains plasmids at low copy number; rop
   7771..7909    +  misc_feature   bom: basis of mobility region from pBR322
   7915..7981    -  CDS            lacZα (fragment): LacZα fragment of β-galactosidase; lacZ fragment
   7990..8070    -  CDS            YS049_HUMAN (fragment): Experimental evidence at transcript level: Swiss-Prot protein existence level 2. From Homo sapiens (Human).
   9159..329     +  CDS            nef (fragment) (across the origin): NEF_HV1A2 - Experimental evidence at protein level: Swiss-Prot protein existence level 1. Extracellular Nef protein targets CD4(+) T-lymphocytes for apoptosis by interacting with CXCR4 surface receptors. From Human immunodeficiency virus type 1 group M subtype B (isolate ARV2/SF2) (HIV-1).
>Addgene plasmid #18659 | pNL-EGFP/TREPittdU3 | depositor full sequence | sequence record 8804 | Author sequence
TGGAAGGGCTAATTTGGTCCCAAAAAAGACAAGAGATCCTTGATCTGTGGATCTACCACACACAAGGCTA
CTTCCCTGATTGGCAGAACTACACACCAGGGCCAGGGATCAGATATCCACTGACCTTTGGATGGTGCTTC
AAGTTAGTACCAGTTGAACCAGAGCAAGTAGAAGAGGCCAAATAAGGAGAGAAGAACAGCTTGTTACACC
CTATGAGCCAGCATGGGATGGAGGACCCGGAGGGAGAAGTATTAGTGTGGAAGTTTGACAGCCTCCTAGC
ATTTCGTCACATGGCCCGAGAGCTGCATCCGGAGTACTACAAAGACTGCTGACATCGAGCTTTCTACAAG
GGACTTTCCGCTGGGGACTTTCCAGGGAGGTGTGGCCTGGGCGGGACTGGGGAGTGGCGAGCCCTCAGAT
GCTACATATAAGCAGCTGCTTTTTGCCTGTACTGGGTCTCTCTGGTTAGACCAGATCTGAGCCTGGGAGC
TCTCTGGCTAACTAGGGAACCCACTGCTTAAGCCTCAATAAAGCTTGCCTTGAGTGCTCAAAGTAGTGTG
TGCCCGTCTGTTGTGTGACTCTGGTAACTAGAGATCCCTCAGACCCTTTTAGTCAGTGTGGAAAATCTCT
AGCAGTGGCGCCCGAACAGGGACTTGAAAGCGAAAGTAAAGCCAGAGGAGATCTCTCGACGCAGGACTCG
GCTTGCTGAAGCGCGCACGGCAAGAGGCGAGGGGCGGCGACTGGTGAGTACGCCAAAAATTTTGACTAGC
GGAGGCTAGAAGGAGAGAGATGGGTGCGAGAGCGTCGGTATTAAGCGGGGGAGAATTAGATAAATGGGAA
AAAATTCGGTTAAGGCCAGGGGGAAAGAAACAATATAAACTAAAACATATAGTATGGGCAAGCAGGGAGC
TAGAACGATTCGCAGTTAATCCTGGCCTTTTAGAGACATCAGAAGGCTGTAGACAAATACTGGGACAGCT
ACAACCATCCCTTCAGACAGGATCAGAAGAACTTAGATCATTATATAATACAATAGCAGTCCTCTATTGT
GTGCATCAAAGGATAGATGTAAAAGACACCAAGGAAGCCTTAGATAAGATAGAGGAAGAGCAAAACAAAG
TAAGAAAAAGGCACAGCAAGCAGCAGCTGACACAGGAAACAACAGCCAGGTCAGCCAAAATTACCCTATA
GTGCAGAACCTCCAGGGGCAAATGGTACATCAGGCCATATCACCTAGAACTTTAAATATGACTCCGCCCA
TCCCGCCCCTAACTCCGCCCAGTTCCGCCCATTCTCCGCCCCATGGCTGACTAATTTTTTTTATTTATGC
AGAGGCCGAGGCCGCCTCGGCCTCTGAGCTATTCCAGAAGTAGTGAGGAGGCTTTTTTGGAGGCCTAGGC
TTTTGCAAATGCATAAAAGAAAAGGGGGGATTGGGGGGTACAGTGCAGGGGAAAGAATAGTAGACATAAT
AGCAACAGACATACAAACTAAAGAATTACAAAAACAAATTACAAAAATTCAAAATTTTCGGGTTTATTAC
AGGGACAGCAGAGATCCACAATTGGAGAAGTGAATTATATAAATATAAAGTAGTAAAAATTGAACCATTA
GGAGTAGCACCCACCAAGGCAAAGAGAAGAGTGGTGCAGAGAGAAAAAAGAGCAGTGGGAATAGGAGCTT
TGTTCCTTGGGTTCTTGGGAGCAGCAGGAAGCACTATGGGCGCAGCGTCAATGACGCTGACGGTACAGGC
CAGACAATTATTGTCTGGTATAGTGCAGCAGCAGAACAATTTGCTGAGGGCTATTGAGGCGCAACAGCAT
CTGTTGCAACTCACAGTCTGGGGCATCAAGCAGCTCCAGGCAAGAATCCTGGCTGTGGAAAGATACCTAA
AGGATCAACAGCTCCTGGGGATTTGGGGTTGCTCTGGAAAACTCATTTGCACCACTGCTGTGCCTTGGAA
TGCTAGTTGGAGTAATAAATCTCTGGAACAGATTTGGAATAACATGACCTGGATGGAGTGGGACAGAGAA
ATTAACAATTACACAAGCTTAATACACTCCTTAATTGAAGAATCGCAAAACCAGCAAGAAAAGAATGAAC
AAGAATTATTGGAATTAGATAAATGGGCAAGTTTGTGGAATTGGTTTAACATAACAAATTGGCTGTGGTA
TATAAAATTATTCATAATGATAGTAGGAGGCTTGGTAGGTTTAAGAATAGTTTTTGCTGTACTTTCTGTA
GTGAATAGAGTTAGGCAGGGATATTCACCATTATCGTTTCAGACCCACCTCCCAATCCCGAGGGGACCCG
ACAGGCCCGAAGGAATAGAAGAAGAAGGTGGAGAGAGAGACAGAGACAGATCCATTCGATTAGTGAACGG
ATCTAGTTCCTCCCACCGTACACGCCTACCTCGACCCATCAAGTGCCACCTGACGTCTCCCTATCAGTGA
TAGAGAAGTCGACACGTCTCGAGCTCCCTATCAGTGATAGAGAAGGTACGTCTAGAACGTCTCCCTATCA
GTGATAGAGAAGTCGACACGTCTCGAGCTCCCTATCAGTGATAGAGAAGGTACGTCTAGAACGTCTCCCT
ATCAGTGATAGAGAAGTCGACACGTCTCGAGCTCCCTATCAGTGATAGAGAAGGTACGTCTAGAACGTCT
CCCTATCAGTGATAGAGAAGTCGACACGTCTCGAGCTCCCTATCAGTGATAGAGAAGGTACCCCCTATAT
AAGCAGAGCTCGTTTAGTGAACCGTCAGATCGCCTGGAGACGCCATCCACGCTGTTTTGACCTCCATAGA
AGACACCGGGACCGATCCAGCCTGGATCCCCGCGGATGGTGAGCAAGGGCGAGGAGCTGTTCACCGGGGT
GGTGCCCATCCTGGTCGAGCTGGACGGCGACGTAAACGGCCACAAGTTCAGCGTGTCCGGCGAGGGCGAG
GGCGATGCCACCTACGGCAAGCTGACCCTGAAGTTCATCTGCACCACCGGCAAGCTGCCCGTGCCCTGGC
CCACCCTCGTGACCACCCTGACCTACGGCGTGCAGTGCTTCAGCCGCTACCCCGACCACATGAAGCAGCA
CGACTTCTTCAAGTCCGCCATGCCCGAAGGCTACGTCCAGGAGCGCACCATCTTCTTCAAGGACGACGGC
AACTACAAGACCCGCGCCGAGGTGAAGTTCGAGGGCGACACCCTGGTGAACCGCATCGAGCTGAAGGGCA
TCGACTTCAAGGAGGACGGCAACATCCTGGGGCACAAGCTGGAGTACAACTACAACAGCCACAACGTCTA
TATCATGGCCGACAAGCAGAAGAACGGCATCAAGGTGAACTTCAAGATCCGCCACAACATCGAGGACGGC
AGCGTGCAGCTCGCCGACCACTACCAGCAGAACACCCCCATCGGCGACGGCCCCGTGCTGCTGCCCGACA
ACCACTACCTGAGCACCCAGTCCGCCCTGAGCAAAGACCCCAACGAGAAGCGCGATCACATGGTCCTGCT
GGAGTTCGTGACCGCCGCCGGGATCACTCTCGGCATGGACGAGCTGTACAAGTCCGGACTCAGATCTCTC
GAGACCTAGAAAAACATGGAGCAATCACAAGTAGCAATACAGCAGCTAACAATGCTGCTTGTGCCTGGCT
AGAAGCACAAGAGGAGGAAGAGGTGGGTTTTCCAGTCACACCTCAGGTACCTTTAAGACCAATGACTTAC
AAGGCAGCTGTAGATCTTAGCCACTTTTTAAAAGAAAAGGGGGGACTGGAAGGGCTAATTCACTCCCAAA
GAAGACAAAGCTGCTTTTTGCCTGTACTGGGTCTCTCTGGTTAGACCAGATCTGAGCCTGGGAGCTCTCT
GGCTAACTAGGGAACCCACTGCTTAAGCCTCAATAAAGCTTGCCTTGAGTGCTTCAAGTAGTGTGTGCCC
GTCTGTTGTGTGACTCTGGTAACTAGAGATCCCTCAGACCCTTTTAGTCAGTGTGGAAAATCTCTAGCAC
CCCCCAGGAGGTAGAGGTTGCAGTGAGCCAAGATCGCGCCACTGCATTCCAGCCTGGGCAAGAAAACAAG
ACTGTCTAAAATAATAATAATAAGTTAAGGGTATTAAATATATTTATACATGGAGGTCATAAAAATATAT
ATATTTGGGCTGGGCGCAGTGGCTCACACCTGCGCCCGGCCCTTTGGGAGGCCGAGGCAGGTGGATCACC
TGAGTTTGGGAGTTCCAGACCAGCCTGACCAACATGGAGAAACCCCTTCTCTGTGTATTTTTAGTAGATT
TTATTTTATGTGTATTTTATTCACAGGTATTTCTGGAAAACTGAAACTGTTTTTCCTCTACTCTGATACC
ACAAGAATCATCAGCACAGAGGAAGACTTCTGTGATCAAATGTGGTGGGAGAGGGAGGTTTTCACCAGCA
CATGAGCAGTCAGTTCTGCCGCAGACTCGGCGGGTGTCCTTCGGTTCAGTTCCAACACCGCCTGCCTGGA
GAGAGGTCAGACCACAGGGTGAGGGCTCAGTCCCCAAGACATAAACACCCAAGACATAAACACCCAACAG
GTCCACCCCGCCTGCTGCCCAGGCAGAGCCGATTCACCAAGACGGGAATTAGGATAGAGAAAGAGTAAGT
CACACAGAGCCGGCTGTGCGGGAGAACGGAGTTCTATTATGACTCAAATCAGTCTCCCCAAGCATTCGGG
GATCAGAGTTTTTAAGGATAACTTAGTGTGTAGGGGGCCAGTGAGTTGGAGATGAAAGCGTAGGGAGTCG
AAGGTGTCCTTTTGCGCCGAGTCAGTTCCTGGGTGGGGGCCACAAGATCGGATGAGCCAGTTTATCAATC
CGGGGGTGCCAGCTGATCCATGGAGTGCAGGGTCTGCAAAATATCTCAAGCACTGATTGATCTTAGGTTT
TACAATAGTGATGTTACCCCAGGAACAATTTGGGGAAGGTCAGAATCTTGTAGCCTGTAGCTGCATGACT
CCTAAACCATAATTTCTTTTTTGTTTTTTTTTTTTTATTTTTGAGACAGGGTCTCACTCTGTCACCTAGG
CTGGAGTGCAGTGGTGCAATCACAGCTCACTGCAGCCTCAACGTCGTAAGCTCAAGCGATCCTCCCACCT
CAGCCTGCCTGGTAGCTGAGACTACAAGCGACGCCCCAGTTAATTTTTGTATTTTTGGTAGAGGCAGCGT
TTTGCCGTGTGGCCCTGGCTGGTCTCGAACTCCTGGGCTCAAGTGATCCAGCCTCAGCCTCCCAAAGTGC
TGGGACAACCGGGGCCAGTCACTGCACCTGGCCCTAAACCATAATTTCTAATCTTTTGGCTAATTTGTTA
GTCCTACAAAGGCAGTCTAGTCCCCAGGCAAAAAGGGGGTTTGTTTCGGGAAAGGGCTGTTACTGTCTTT
GTTTCAAACTATAAACTAAGTTCCTCCTAAACTTAGTTCGGCCTACACCCAGGAATGAACAAGGAGAGCT
TGGAGGTTAGAAGCACGATGGAATTGGTTAGGTCAGATCTCTTTCACTGTCTGAGTTATAATTTTGCAAT
GGTGGTTCAAAGACTGCCCGCTTCTGACACCAGTCGCTGCATTAATGAATCGGCCAACGCGCGGGGAGAG
GCGGTTTGCGTATTGGCGCTCTTCCGCTTCCTCGCTCACTGACTCGCTGCGCTCGGTCGTTCGGCTGCGG
CGAGCGGTATCAGCTCACTCAAAGGCGGTAATACGGTTATCCACAGAATCAGGGGATAACGCAGGAAAGA
ACATGTGAGCAAAAGGCCAGCAAAAGGCCAGGAACCGTAAAAAGGCCGCGTTGCTGGCGTTTTTCCATAG
GCTCCGCCCCCCTGACGAGCATCACAAAAATCGACGCTCAAGTCAGAGGTGGCGAAACCCGACAGGACTA
TAAAGATACCAGGCGTTTCCCCCTGGAAGCTCCCTCGTGCGCTCTCCTGTTCCGACCCTGCCGCTTACCG
GATACCTGTCCGCCTTTCTCCCTTCGGGAAGCGTGGCGCTTTCTCAATGCTCACGCTGTAGGTATCTCAG
TTCGGTGTAGGTCGTTCGCTCCAAGCTGGGCTGTGTGCACGAACCCCCCGTTCAGCCCGACCGCTGCGCC
TTATCCGGTAACTATCGTCTTGAGTCCAACCCGGTAAGACACGACTTATCGCCACTGGCAGCAGCCACTG
GTAACAGGATTAGCAGAGCGAGGTATGTAGGCGGTGCTACAGAGTTCTTGAAGTGGTGGCCTAACTACGG
CTACACTAGAAGGACAGTATTTGGTATCTGCGCTCTGCTGAAGCCAGTTACCTTCGGAAAAAGAGTTGGT
AGCTCTTGATCCGGCAAACAAACCACCGCTGGTAGCGGTGGTTTTTTTGTTTGCAAGCAGCAGATTACGC
GCAGAAAAAAAGGATCTCAAGAAGATCCTTTGATCTTTTCTACGGGGTCTGACGCTCAGTGGAACGAAAA
CTCACGTTAAGGGATTTTGGTCATGAGATTATCAAAAAGGATCTTCACCTAGATCCTTTTAAATTAAAAA
TGAAGTTTTAAATCAATCTAAAGTATATATGAGTAAACTTGGTCTGACAGTTACCAATGCTTAATCAGTG
AGGCACCTATCTCAGCGATCTGTCTATTTCGTTCATCCATAGTTGCCTGACTCCCCGTCGTGTAGATAAC
TACGATACGGGAGGGCTTACCATCTGGCCCCAGTGCTGCAATGATACCGCGAGACCCACGCTCACCGGCT
CCAGATTTATCAGCAATAAACCAGCCAGCCGGAAGGGCCGAGCGCAGAAGTGGTCCTGCAACTTTATCCG
CCTCCATCCAGTCTATTAATTGTTGCCGGGAAGCTAGAGTAAGTAGTTCGCCAGTTAATAGTTTGCGCAA
CGTTGTTGCCATTGCTACAGGCATCGTGGTGTCACGCTCGTCGTTTGGTATGGCTTCATTCAGCTCCGGT
TCCCAACGATCAAGGCGAGTTACATGATCCCCCATGTTGTGCAAAAAAGCGGTTAGCTCCTTCGGTCCTC
CGATCGTTGTCAGAAGTAAGTTGGCCGCAGTGTTATCACTCATGGTTATGGCAGCACTGCATAATTCTCT
TACTGTCATGCCATCCGTAAGATGCTTTTCTGTGACTGGTGAGTACTCAACCAAGTCATTCTGAGAATAG
TGTATGCGGCGACCGAGTTGCTCTTGCCCGGCGTCAATACGGGATAATACCGCGCCACATAGCAGAACTT
TAAAAGTGCTCATCATTGGAAAACGTTCTTCGGGGCGAAAACTCTCAAGGATCTTACCGCTGTTGAGATC
CAGTTCGATGTAACCCACTCGTGCACCCAACTGATCTTCAGCATCTTTTACTTTCACCAGCGTTTCTGGG
TGAGCAAAAACAGGAAGGCAAAATGCCGCAAAAAAGGGAATAAGGGCGACACGGAAATGTTGAATACTCA
TACTCTTCCTTTTTCAATATTATTGAAGCATTTATCAGGGTTATTGTCTCATGAGCGGATACATATTTGA
ATGTATTTAGAAAAATAAACAAATAGGGGTTCCGCGCACATTTCCCCGAAAAGTGCCACCTGACGTCTAA
GAAACCATTATTATCATGACATTAACCTATAAAAATAGGCGTATCACGAGGCCCTTTCGTCTTCAAGAAC
TGCCTCGCGCGTTTCGGTGATGACGGTGAAAACCTCTGACACATGCAGCTCCCGGAGACGGTCACAGCTT
GTCTGTAAGCGGATGCCGGGAGCAGACAAGCCCGTCAGGGCGCGTCAGCGGGTGTTGGCGGGTGTCGGGG
CGCAGCCATGACCCAGTCACGTAGCGATAGCGGAGTGTACTGGCTTAACTATGCGGCATCAGAGCAGATT
GTACTGAGAGTGCACCATATGCGGTGTGAAATACCGCACAGATGCGTAAGGAGAAAATACCGCATCAGGC
GCCATTCGCCATTCAGGCTGCGCAACTGTTGGGAAGGGCGATCGGTGCGGGCCTCTTCGCTATTACGCCA
GGGGAGGCAGAGATTGCAGTAAGCTGAGATCGCAGCACTGCACTCCAGCCTGGGCGACAGAGTAAGACTC
TGTCTCAAAAATAAAATAAATAAATCAATCAGATATTCCAATCTTTTCCTTTATTTATTTATTTATTTTC
TATTTTGGAAACACAGTCCTTCCTTATTCCAGAATTACACATATATTCTATTTTTCTTTATATGCTCCAG
TTTTTTTTAGACCTTCACCTGAAATGTGTGTATACAAAATCTAGGCCAGTCCAGCAGAGCCTAAAGGTAA
AAAATAAAATAATAAAAAATAAATAAAATCTAGCTCACTCCTTCACATCAAAATGGAGATACAGCTGTTA
GCATTAAATACCAAATAACCCATCTTGTCCTCAATAATTTTAAGCGCCTCTCTCCACCACATCTAACTCC
TGTCAAAGGCATGTGCCCCTTCCGGGCGCTCTGCTGTGCTGCCAACCAACTGGCATGTGGACTCTGCAGG
GTCCCTAACTGCCAAGCCCCACAGTGTGCCCTGAGGCTGCCCCTTCCTTCTAGCGGCTGCCCCCACTCGG
CTTTGCTTTCCCTAGTTTCAGTTACTTGCGTTCAGCCAAGGTCTGAAACTAGGTGCGCACAGAGCGGTAA
GACTGCGAGAGAAAGAGACCAGCTTTACAGGGGGTTTATCACAGTGCACCCTGACAGTCGTCAGCCTCAC
AGGGGGTTTATCACATTGCACCCTGACAGTCGTCAGCCTCACAGGGGGTTTATCACAGTGCACCCTTACA
ATCATTCCATTTGATTCACAATTTTTTTAGTCTCTACTGTGCCTAACTTGTAAGTTAAATTTGATCAGAG
GTGTGTTCCCAGAGGGGAAAACAGTATATACAGGGTTCAGTACTATCGCATTTCAGGCCTCCACCTGGGT
CTTGGAATGTGTCCCCCGAGGGGTGATGACTACCTCAGTTGGATCTCCACAGGTCACAGTGACACAAGAT
AACCAAGACACCTCCCAAGGCTACCACAATGGGCCGCCCTCCACGTGCACATGGCCGGAGGAACTGCCAT
GTCGGAGGTGCAAGCACACCTGCGCATCAGAGTCCTTGGTGTGGAGGGAGGGACCAGCGCAGCTTCCAGC
CATCCACCTGATGAACAGAACCTAGGGAAAGCCCCAGTTCTACTTACACCAGGAAAGGC
