>Addgene plasmid #18659 | pNL-EGFP/TREPittdU3 | addgene partial sequence | sequence record 24599 | LNCX 5'-AGCTCGTTTAGTGAACCGTCAGATC-3'
TGGTTNNNNNNNGNNGCGTGANCATCACGCNTNTTTTGACCTCCATAGAAGACACCGGGACCGATCCAGC
CTGGATCCCCGCGGATGGTGAGCAAGGGCGAGGAGCTGTTCACCGGGGTGGTGCCCATCCTGGTCGAGCT
GGACGGCGACGTAAACGGCCACAAGTTCAGCGTGTCCGGCGAGGGCGAGGGCGATGCCACCTACGGCAAG
CTGACCCTGAAGTTCATCTGCACCACCGGCAAGCTGCCCGTGCCCTGGCCCACCCTCGTGACCACCCTGA
CCTACGGCGTGCAGTGCTTCAGCCGCTACCCCGACCACATGAAGCAGCACGACTTCTTCAAGTCCGCCAT
GCCCGAAGGCTACGTCCAGGAGCGCACCATCTTCTTCAAGGACGACGGCAACTACAAGACCCGCGCCGAG
GTGAAGTTCGAGGGCGACACCCTGGTGAACCGCATCGAGCTGAAGGGCATCGACTTCAAGGAGGACGGCA
ACATCCTGGGGCACAAGCTGGAGTACAACTACAACAGCCACAACGTCTATATCATGGCCGACAAGCAGAA
GAACGGCATCAAGGTGAACTTCAAGATCCGCCACAACATCGAGGACGGCAGCGTGCAGCTCGCCGACCAC
TACCAGCAGAACACCCCCATCGGCGACGGCCCCGTGCTGCTGCCCGACAACCACTACCTGAGCACCCAGT
CCGCCCTGAGCAAAGACCCCAACGAGAAGCGCGATCACATGGTCCTGCTGGAGTTCGTGACCGCCGCCGG
GATCACTCTCGGCATGGACGANCTGTACAAGTCGGACTCAGATCCGACTCNAGACTAAAAAACTGANCAT
CCAATNN
